Addgene plasmid #108315: p006-GFP-pBAD
Purpose: GFP from jellyfish Aquorea sp. under pBAD promoter with AraC repressor; kanamycin resistant.
Depositing lab: Jaroslaw Bryk. Depositing organization: University of Huddersfield. Publication: UNIGEMS: plasmids and parts to facilitate teaching on assembly, gene expression control and logic in E. coli. Siddall A, Williams AA, Sanders J, Denton JA, Madden D, Schollar J, Bryk J. bioRxiv 2021.06.20.449138 10.1101/2021.06.20.449138.
Backbone
  Vector backbone: pJ401
  Backbone manufacturer: DNA2.0
  Backbone size w/o insert (bp): 3541
  Total vector size (bp): 4646
  Vector type: Bacterial Expression
Growth in bacteria
  Bacterial resistance: Kanamycin, 50 μg/mL
  Growth temperature: 37°C
  Growth strain: DH5alpha
  Copy number: High Copy
Gene/Insert
  Gene/Insert name: GFP under control of arabinose-inducible promoter pBAD
  Species: A. victoria
  Promoter: pBAD
  Cloning method: Gibson Cloning
  Sequencing primers: 5′ CTCGAAAATAATAAAGGGAAAATCAGT; 3′ CTCAGAAGTGAAACGCCGTA
Resource information
  A portion of this plasmid was derived from a plasmid made by: Synthesized by LifeTechnologies and/or IDT DNA
Terms and licenses: Academic/Nonprofit Terms; Industry Terms: Not Available to Industry
Depositor comments: Please visit https://www.biorxiv.org/content/10.1101/2021.06.20.449138v1 for bioRxiv preprint.
How to cite: p006-GFP-pBAD was a gift from Jaroslaw Bryk (Addgene plasmid # 108315 ; http://n2t.net/addgene:108315 ; RRID:Addgene_108315)
