[The description below was written by a language model from this plasmid's Addgene catalogue record and pLannotate feature annotations shown in this document.]
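Description:
p006-GFP-pBAD is a bacterial expression plasmid built on the commercial pJ401 backbone and assembled by Gibson cloning from synthesized DNA. It is designed for arabinose-inducible production of green fluorescent protein in E. coli. It replicates from a high-copy ColE1/pUC-type origin and is selected with kanamycin through an aph(3')-Ia aminoglycoside phosphotransferase gene, which the annotation places immediately downstream of a fragment of the bla (AmpR) promoter. The backbone also carries a lacI repressor gene with its own promoter. This appears to be a leftover of the parent vector's regulatory system, since no lac-controlled promoter or operator is annotated.

The payload is the classic araC–araBAD regulatory module. The araC gene is transcribed divergently from the araBAD promoter, which drives the Aequorea victoria GFP coding sequence. AraC represses the promoter in the absence of L-arabinose and activates it when the sugar is present, so fluorescence serves as a direct, visible readout of induction. Fragments of the rrnB T1 and T2 terminators, together with a 5S rRNA sequence from the rrnB region, flank the cassette, although the T1 and 5S elements downstream of GFP are annotated on the opposite strand. Small lacZα and KanR fragments are also detected and look like backbone remnants.

The plasmid belongs to a teaching-oriented collection of plasmids and parts for demonstrating assembly, control of gene expression and genetic logic in E. coli. Both the depositor and repository full sequences are 5,584 nt with matching features, whereas the catalogue lists a total size of 4,646 bp, a discrepancy the record does not explain.
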