Features (pLannotate 1.2.2; 13 found; start..end, strand, type, name):
    476..1064    +  rep_origin     ori: high-copy-number ColE1/pMB1/pBR322/pUC origin of replication
   1289..1306    +  terminator     rrnB T2 terminator (fragment): transcription terminator T2 from the E. coli rrnB gene
   1331..1350    -  CDS            lacZα (fragment): LacZα fragment of β-galactosidase; lacZ fragment
   1697..2575    -  CDS            araC: L-arabinose regulatory protein; araC
   2602..2886    +  promoter       araBAD promoter: araBAD; promoter of the L-arabinose operon of E. coli; the araC regulatory gene is transcribed in the opposite direction (Guzman et al., 1995)
   2910..3625    +  CDS            GFP (fragment): Aequoria victoria green fluorescent protein
   3659..3699    -  terminator     rrnB T1 terminator (fragment): transcription terminator T1 from the E. coli rrnB gene
   3701..3816    -  ncRNA          5S rRNA: Accession: RF00001 - 5S ribosomal RNA
   3847..3871    +  CDS            KanR (fragment): aminoglycoside phosphotransferase; aph(3')-Ia; confers resistance to kanamycin in bacteria or G418 (Geneticin®) in eukaryotes
   3901..3997    +  promoter       AmpR promoter (fragment): bla
   4000..4809    +  CDS            KanR: aminoglycoside phosphotransferase; aph(3')-Ia; confers resistance to kanamycin in bacteria or G418 (Geneticin®) in eukaryotes
   4818..4891    +  promoter       lacI promoter (fragment): lacI
   4892..387     +  CDS            lacI (across the origin): LACI_ECOLI - Experimental evidence at protein level: Swiss-Prot protein existence level 1. Repressor of the lactose operon. Binds allolactose as an inducer. From Escherichia coli (strain K12).
>Addgene plasmid #108315 | p006-GFP-pBAD | depositor full sequence | sequence record 212478 | p006-GFP-pBAD sequence 5584 bps
ATGCTGAATGAGGGCATCGTTCCCACTGCGATGCTGGTTGCCAACGATCAGATGGCGCTGGGCGCAATGC
GCGCCATTACCGAGTCCGGGCTGCGCGTTGGTGCGGATATCTCGGTAGTGGGATACGACGATACCGAAGA
TAGCTCATGTTATATCCCGCCGTTAACCACCATCAAACAGGATTTTCGCCTGCTGGGGCAAACCAGCGTG
GACCGCTTGCTGCAACTCTCTCAGGGCCAGGCGGTGAAGGGCAATCAGCTGTTGCCAGTCTCACTGGTGA
AAAGAAAAACCACCCTGGCGCCCAATACGCAAACCGCCTCTCCCCGCGCGTTGGCCGATTCATTAATGCA
GCTGGCACGACAGGTTTCCCGACTGGAAAGCGGGCAGTGACTCATGACCAAAATCCCTTAACGTGAGTTA
CGCGCGCGTCGTTCCACTGAGCGTCAGACCCCGTAGAAAAGATCAAAGGATCTTCTTGAGATCCTTTTTT
TCTGCGCGTAATCTGCTGCTTGCAAACAAAAAAACCACCGCTACCAGCGGTGGTTTGTTTGCCGGATCAA
GAGCTACCAACTCTTTTTCCGAAGGTAACTGGCTTCAGCAGAGCGCAGATACCAAATACTGTTCTTCTAG
TGTAGCCGTAGTTAGCCCACCACTTCAAGAACTCTGTAGCACCGCCTACATACCTCGCTCTGCTAATCCT
GTTACCAGTGGCTGCTGCCAGTGGCGATAAGTCGTGTCTTACCGGGTTGGACTCAAGACGATAGTTACCG
GATAAGGCGCAGCGGTCGGGCTGAACGGGGGGTTCGTGCACACAGCCCAGCTTGGAGCGAACGACCTACA
CCGAACTGAGATACCTACAGCGTGAGCTATGAGAAAGCGCCACGCTTCCCGAAGGGAGAAAGGCGGACAG
GTATCCGGTAAGCGGCAGGGTCGGAACAGGAGAGCGCACGAGGGAGCTTCCAGGGGGAAACGCCTGGTAT
CTTTATAGTCCTGTCGGGTTTCGCCACCTCTGACTTGAGCGTCGATTTTTGTGATGCTCGTCAGGGGGGC
GGAGCCTATGGAAAAACGCCAGCAACGCGGCCTTTTTACGGTTCCTGGCCTTTTGCTGGCCTTTTGCTCA
CATGTTCTTTCCTGCGTTATCCCCTGATTCTGTGGATAACCGTATTACCGCCTTTGAGTGAGCTGATACC
GCTCGCCGCAGCCGAACGACCGAGCGCAGCGAGTCAGTGAGCGAGGAAGCGGAAGGCGAGAGTAGGGAAC
TGCCAGGCATCAAACTAAGCAGAAGGCCCCTGACGGATGGCCTTTTTGCGTTTCTACAAACTCTTTCTGT
GTTGTAAAACGACGGCCAGTCTTAAGCTCGGGCCCCCTGGGCGGTTCTGATAACGAGTAATCGTTAATCC
GCAAATAACGTAAAAACCCGCTTCGGCGGGTTTTTTTATGGGGGGAGTTTAGGGAAAGAGCATTTGTCAG
AATATTTAAGGGCGCCTGTCACTTTGCTTGATATATGAGAATTATTTAACCTTATAAATGAGAAAAAAGC
AACGCACTTTAAATAAGATACGTTGCTTTTTCGATTGATGAACACCTATAATTAAACTATTCATCTATTA
TTTATGATTTTTTGTATATACAATATTTCTAGTTTGTTAAAGAGAATTAAGAAAATAAATCTCGAAAATA
ATAAAGGGAAAATCAGTTATGACAACTTGACGGCTACATCATTCACTTTTTCTTCACAACCGGCACGGAA
CTCGCTCGGGCTGGCCCCGGTGCATTTTTTAAATACCCGCGAGAAATAGAGTTGATCGTCAAAACCAACA
TTGCGACCGACGGTGGCGATAGGCATCCGGGTGGTGCTCAAAAGCAGCTTCGCCTGGCTGATACGTTGGT
CCTCGCGCCAGCTTAAGACGCTAATCCCTAACTGCTGGCGGAAAAGATGTGACAGACGCGACGGCGACAA
GCAAACATGCTGTGCGACGCTGGCGATATCAAAATTGCTGTCTGCCAGGTGATCGCTGATGTACTGACAA
GCCTCGCGTACCCGATTATCCATCGGTGGATGGAGCGACTCGTTAATCGCTTCCATGCGCCGCAGTAACA
ATTGCTCAAGCAGATTTATCGCCAGCAGCTCCGAATAGCGCCCTTCCCCTTGCCCGGCGTTAATGATTTG
CCCAAACAGGTCGCTGAAATGCGGCTGGTGCGCTTCATCCGGGCGAAAGAACCCCGTATTGGCAAATATT
GACGGCCAGTTAAGCCATTCATGCCAGTAGGCGCGCGGACGAAAGTAAACCCACTGGTGATACCATTCGC
GAGCCTCCGGATGACGACCGTAGTGATGAATCTCTCCTGGCGGGAACAGCAAAATATCACCCGGTCGGCA
AACAAATTCTCGTCCCTGATTTTTCACCACCCCCTGACCGCGAATGGTGAGATTGAGAATATAACCTTTC
ATTCCCAGCGGTCGGTCGATAAAAAAATCGAGATAACCGTTGGCCTCAATCGGCGTTAAACCCGCCACCA
GATGGGCATTAAACGAGTATCCCGGCAGCAGGGGATCATTTTGCGCTTCAGCCATACTTTTCATACTCCC
GCCATTCAGAGAAGAAACCAATTGTCCATATTGCATCAGACATTGCCGTCACTGCGTCTTTTACTGGCTC
TTCTCGCTAACCAAACCGGTAACCCCGCTTATTAAAAGCATTCTGTAACAAAGCGGGACCAAAGCCATGA
CAAAAACGCGTAACAAAAGTGTCTATAATCACGGCAGAAAAGTCCACATTGATTATTTGCACGGCGTCAC
ACTTTGCTATGCCATAGCATTTTTATCCATAAGATTAGCGGATCCTACCTGACGCTTTTTATCGCAACTC
TCTACTGTTTCTCCATACCCGTTTTTAAGGAGGTAAAAAATGAGTAAAGGAGAAGAACTTTTCACTAGAG
TTGTCCCAATTCTTGTTGAATTAGACGGTGATGTTAATGGGCACAAATTTTCTGTCAGTGGAGAGGGAGA
AGGTGATGCAACATACGGAAAACTTACCCTTAAATTTATTTGCACTACTGGAAAACTACCAGTTCCGTGG
CCAACACTTGTCACTACTCTCTCTTATGGTGTTCAATGCTTTTCGAGATACCCAGATCACATGAAACGGC
ATGACTTTTTCAAGAGTGCCATGCCCGAGGGTTATGTACAGGAAAGAACTATATTTTTCAAAGATGACGG
GAACTACAAGACACGTGCTGAAGTCAAGTTTGAAGGTGATACCCTTGTTAATAGAATCGAGTTAAAAGGT
GTTGATTTTAAAGAAGATGGAAACATTCTTGGACACAAATTGGAATACAACTATAACTCACACAATGTAT
ACATCATGGCAGACAAACAAAAGAATGGAATCAAAGCTAACTTCAAAGTTAGACACAACATTGAAGATGG
AAGCGTTCAACTGGCAGACCATTATCAACAAAATACTCCAATTGGCGATGGCCCTGTCCTTTTACCAGAC
AACCATTACCTGTCCACACAATCTGCCCTTTCGAAAGATCCCAACGAAAAGAGAGACCACATGGTCCTTC
TTGAGTTTGTAACAGCTGCTGGGATTACACATGGCATGGATGAACTATACAAATAACCCCAAGGGCGACA
CCCCCTAATTAGCCCGGGCGAAAGGCCCAGTCTTTCGACTGAGCCTTTCGTTTTATTTGATGCCTGGCAG
TTCCCTACTCTCGCATGGGGAGTCCCCACACTACCATCGGCGCTACGGCGTTTCACTTCTGAGTTCGGCA
TGGGGTCAGGTGGGACCACCGCGCTACTGCCGCCAGGCAAACAAGGGGTGTTATGAGCCATATTCAGGTA
TAAATGGGCTCGCGATAATGTTCAGAATTGGTTAATTGGTTGTAACACTGACCCCTATTTGTTTATTTTT
CTAAATACATTCAAATATGTATCCGCTCATGAGACAATAACCCTGATAAATGCTTCAATAATATTGAAAA
AGGAAGAATATGAGCCATATTCAACGGGAAACGTCGAGGCCGCGATTAAATTCCAACATGGATGCTGATT
TATATGGGTATAAATGGGCTCGCGATAATGTCGGGCAATCAGGTGCGACAATCTATCGCTTGTATGGGAA
GCCCGATGCGCCAGAGTTGTTTCTGAAACATGGCAAAGGTAGCGTTGCCAATGATGTTACAGATGAGATG
GTCAGACTAAACTGGCTGACGGAATTTATGCCACTTCCGACCATCAAGCATTTTATCCGTACTCCTGATG
ATGCATGGTTACTCACCACTGCGATCCCCGGAAAAACAGCGTTCCAGGTATTAGAAGAATATCCTGATTC
AGGTGAAAATATTGTTGATGCGCTGGCAGTGTTCCTGCGCCGGTTGCACTCGATTCCTGTTTGTAATTGT
CCTTTTAACAGCGATCGCGTATTTCGCCTCGCTCAGGCGCAATCACGAATGAATAACGGTTTGGTTGATG
CGAGTGATTTTGATGACGAGCGTAATGGCTGGCCTGTTGAACAAGTCTGGAAAGAAATGCATAAACTTTT
GCCATTCTCACCGGATTCAGTCGTCACTCATGGTGATTTCTCACTTGATAACCTTATTTTTGACGAGGGG
AAATTAATAGGTTGTATTGATGTTGGACGAGTCGGAATCGCAGACCGATACCAGGATCTTGCCATCCTAT
GGAACTGCCTCGGTGAGTTTTCTCCTTCATTACAGAAACGGCTTTTTCAAAAATATGGTATTGATAATCC
TGATATGAATAAATTGCAGTTTCATTTGATGCTCGATGAGTTTTTCTAAGCGGCGCGCCATCGAATGGCG
CAAAACCTTTCGCGGTATGGCATGATAGCGCCCGGAAGAGAGTCAATTCAGGGTGGTGAATATGAAACCA
GTAACGTTATACGATGTCGCAGAGTATGCCGGTGTCTCTTATCAGACCGTTTCCCGCGTGGTGAACCAGG
CCAGCCACGTTTCTGCGAAAACGCGGGAAAAAGTGGAAGCGGCGATGGCGGAGCTGAATTACATTCCCAA
CCGCGTGGCACAACAACTGGCGGGCAAACAGTCGTTGCTGATTGGCGTTGCCACCTCCAGTCTGGCCCTG
CACGCGCCGTCGCAAATTGTCGCGGCGATTAAATCTCGCGCCGATCAACTGGGTGCCAGCGTGGTGGTGT
CGATGGTAGAACGAAGCGGCGTCGAAGCCTGTAAAGCGGCGGTGCACAATCTTCTCGCGCAACGCGTCAG
TGGGCTGATCATTAACTATCCGCTGGATGACCAGGATGCCATTGCTGTGGAAGCTGCCTGCACTAATGTT
CCGGCGTTATTTCTTGATGTCTCTGACCAGACACCCATCAACAGTATTATTTTCTCCCATGAGGACGGTA
CGCGACTGGGCGTGGAGCATCTGGTCGCATTGGGTCACCAGCAAATCGCGCTGTTAGCGGGCCCATTAAG
TTCTGTCTCGGCGCGTCTGCGTCTGGCTGGCTGGCATAAATATCTCACTCGCAATCAAATTCAGCCGATA
GCGGAACGGGAAGGCGACTGGAGTGCCATGTCCGGTTTTCAACAAACCATGCAA
