Features (pLannotate 1.2.2; 13 found; start..end, strand, type, name):
      1..1080    +  CDS            lacI: LACI_ECOLI - Experimental evidence at protein level: Swiss-Prot protein existence level 1. Repressor of the lactose operon. Binds allolactose as an inducer. From Escherichia coli (strain K12).
   1169..1757    +  rep_origin     ori: high-copy-number ColE1/pMB1/pBR322/pUC origin of replication
   1982..1999    +  terminator     rrnB T2 terminator (fragment): transcription terminator T2 from the E. coli rrnB gene
   2024..2043    -  CDS            lacZα (fragment): LacZα fragment of β-galactosidase; lacZ fragment
   2390..3268    -  CDS            araC: L-arabinose regulatory protein; araC
   3295..3579    +  promoter       araBAD promoter: araBAD; promoter of the L-arabinose operon of E. coli; the araC regulatory gene is transcribed in the opposite direction (Guzman et al., 1995)
   3603..4318    +  CDS            GFP (fragment): Aequoria victoria green fluorescent protein
   4352..4392    -  terminator     rrnB T1 terminator (fragment): transcription terminator T1 from the E. coli rrnB gene
   4394..4509    -  ncRNA          5S rRNA: Accession: RF00001 - 5S ribosomal RNA
   4540..4564    +  CDS            KanR (fragment): aminoglycoside phosphotransferase; aph(3')-Ia; confers resistance to kanamycin in bacteria or G418 (Geneticin®) in eukaryotes
   4594..4690    +  promoter       AmpR promoter (fragment): bla
   4693..5502    +  CDS            KanR: aminoglycoside phosphotransferase; aph(3')-Ia; confers resistance to kanamycin in bacteria or G418 (Geneticin®) in eukaryotes
   5511..5584    +  promoter       lacI promoter (fragment): lacI
>Addgene plasmid #108315 | p006-GFP-pBAD | addgene full sequence | sequence record 218821 | Addgene NGS Result
ATGAAACCAGTAACGTTATACGATGTCGCAGAGTATGCCGGTGTCTCTTATCAGACCGTTTCCCGCGTGG
TGAACCAGGCCAGCCACGTTTCTGCGAAAACGCGGGAAAAAGTGGAAGCGGCGATGGCGGAGCTGAATTA
CATTCCCAACCGCGTGGCACAACAACTGGCGGGCAAACAGTCGTTGCTGATTGGCGTTGCCACCTCCAGT
CTGGCCCTGCACGCGCCGTCGCAAATTGTCGCGGCGATTAAATCTCGCGCCGATCAACTGGGTGCCAGCG
TGGTGGTGTCGATGGTAGAACGAAGCGGCGTCGAAGCCTGTAAAGCGGCGGTGCACAATCTTCTCGCGCA
ACGCGTCAGTGGGCTGATCATTAACTATCCGCTGGATGACCAGGATGCCATTGCTGTGGAAGCTGCCTGC
ACTAATGTTCCGGCGTTATTTCTTGATGTCTCTGACCAGACACCCATCAACAGTATTATTTTCTCCCATG
AGGACGGTACGCGACTGGGCGTGGAGCATCTGGTCGCATTGGGTCACCAGCAAATCGCGCTGTTAGCGGG
CCCATTAAGTTCTGTCTCGGCGCGTCTGCGTCTGGCTGGCTGGCATAAATATCTCACTCGCAATCAAATT
CAGCCGATAGCGGAACGGGAAGGCGACTGGAGTGCCATGTCCGGTTTTCAACAAACCATGCAAATGCTGA
ATGAGGGCATCGTTCCCACTGCGATGCTGGTTGCCAACGATCAGATGGCGCTGGGCGCAATGCGCGCCAT
TACCGAGTCCGGGCTGCGCGTTGGTGCGGATATCTCGGTAGTGGGATACGACGATACCGAAGATAGCTCA
TGTTATATCCCGCCGTTAACCACCATCAAACAGGATTTTCGCCTGCTGGGGCAAACCAGCGTGGACCGCT
TGCTGCAACTCTCTCAGGGCCAGGCGGTGAAGGGCAATCAGCTGTTGCCAGTCTCACTGGTGAAAAGAAA
AACCACCCTGGCGCCCAATACGCAAACCGCCTCTCCCCGCGCGTTGGCCGATTCATTAATGCAGCTGGCA
CGACAGGTTTCCCGACTGGAAAGCGGGCAGTGACTCATGACCAAAATCCCTTAACGTGAGTTACGCGCGC
GTCGTTCCACTGAGCGTCAGACCCCGTAGAAAAGATCAAAGGATCTTCTTGAGATCCTTTTTTTCTGCGC
GTAATCTGCTGCTTGCAAACAAAAAAACCACCGCTACCAGCGGTGGTTTGTTTGCCGGATCAAGAGCTAC
CAACTCTTTTTCCGAAGGTAACTGGCTTCAGCAGAGCGCAGATACCAAATACTGTTCTTCTAGTGTAGCC
GTAGTTAGCCCACCACTTCAAGAACTCTGTAGCACCGCCTACATACCTCGCTCTGCTAATCCTGTTACCA
GTGGCTGCTGCCAGTGGCGATAAGTCGTGTCTTACCGGGTTGGACTCAAGACGATAGTTACCGGATAAGG
CGCAGCGGTCGGGCTGAACGGGGGGTTCGTGCACACAGCCCAGCTTGGAGCGAACGACCTACACCGAACT
GAGATACCTACAGCGTGAGCTATGAGAAAGCGCCACGCTTCCCGAAGGGAGAAAGGCGGACAGGTATCCG
GTAAGCGGCAGGGTCGGAACAGGAGAGCGCACGAGGGAGCTTCCAGGGGGAAACGCCTGGTATCTTTATA
GTCCTGTCGGGTTTCGCCACCTCTGACTTGAGCGTCGATTTTTGTGATGCTCGTCAGGGGGGCGGAGCCT
ATGGAAAAACGCCAGCAACGCGGCCTTTTTACGGTTCCTGGCCTTTTGCTGGCCTTTTGCTCACATGTTC
TTTCCTGCGTTATCCCCTGATTCTGTGGATAACCGTATTACCGCCTTTGAGTGAGCTGATACCGCTCGCC
GCAGCCGAACGACCGAGCGCAGCGAGTCAGTGAGCGAGGAAGCGGAAGGCGAGAGTAGGGAACTGCCAGG
CATCAAACTAAGCAGAAGGCCCCTGACGGATGGCCTTTTTGCGTTTCTACAAACTCTTTCTGTGTTGTAA
AACGACGGCCAGTCTTAAGCTCGGGCCCCCTGGGCGGTTCTGATAACGAGTAATCGTTAATCCGCAAATA
ACGTAAAAACCCGCTTCGGCGGGTTTTTTTATGGGGGGAGTTTAGGGAAAGAGCATTTGTCAGAATATTT
AAGGGCGCCTGTCACTTTGCTTGATATATGAGAATTATTTAACCTTATAAATGAGAAAAAAGCAACGCAC
TTTAAATAAGATACGTTGCTTTTTCGATTGATGAACACCTATAATTAAACTATTCATCTATTATTTATGA
TTTTTTGTATATACAATATTTCTAGTTTGTTAAAGAGAATTAAGAAAATAAATCTCGAAAATAATAAAGG
GAAAATCAGTTATGACAACTTGACGGCTACATCATTCACTTTTTCTTCACAACCGGCACGGAACTCGCTC
GGGCTGGCCCCGGTGCATTTTTTAAATACCCGCGAGAAATAGAGTTGATCGTCAAAACCAACATTGCGAC
CGACGGTGGCGATAGGCATCCGGGTGGTGCTCAAAAGCAGCTTCGCCTGGCTGATACGTTGGTCCTCGCG
CCAGCTTAAGACGCTAATCCCTAACTGCTGGCGGAAAAGATGTGACAGACGCGACGGCGACAAGCAAACA
TGCTGTGCGACGCTGGCGATATCAAAATTGCTGTCTGCCAGGTGATCGCTGATGTACTGACAAGCCTCGC
GTACCCGATTATCCATCGGTGGATGGAGCGACTCGTTAATCGCTTCCATGCGCCGCAGTAACAATTGCTC
AAGCAGATTTATCGCCAGCAGCTCCGAATAGCGCCCTTCCCCTTGCCCGGCGTTAATGATTTGCCCAAAC
AGGTCGCTGAAATGCGGCTGGTGCGCTTCATCCGGGCGAAAGAACCCCGTATTGGCAAATATTGACGGCC
AGTTAAGCCATTCATGCCAGTAGGCGCGCGGACGAAAGTAAACCCACTGGTGATACCATTCGCGAGCCTC
CGGATGACGACCGTAGTGATGAATCTCTCCTGGCGGGAACAGCAAAATATCACCCGGTCGGCAAACAAAT
TCTCGTCCCTGATTTTTCACCACCCCCTGACCGCGAATGGTGAGATTGAGAATATAACCTTTCATTCCCA
GCGGTCGGTCGATAAAAAAATCGAGATAACCGTTGGCCTCAATCGGCGTTAAACCCGCCACCAGATGGGC
ATTAAACGAGTATCCCGGCAGCAGGGGATCATTTTGCGCTTCAGCCATACTTTTCATACTCCCGCCATTC
AGAGAAGAAACCAATTGTCCATATTGCATCAGACATTGCCGTCACTGCGTCTTTTACTGGCTCTTCTCGC
TAACCAAACCGGTAACCCCGCTTATTAAAAGCATTCTGTAACAAAGCGGGACCAAAGCCATGACAAAAAC
GCGTAACAAAAGTGTCTATAATCACGGCAGAAAAGTCCACATTGATTATTTGCACGGCGTCACACTTTGC
TATGCCATAGCATTTTTATCCATAAGATTAGCGGATCCTACCTGACGCTTTTTATCGCAACTCTCTACTG
TTTCTCCATACCCGTTTTTAAGGAGGTAAAAAATGAGTAAAGGAGAAGAACTTTTCACTAGAGTTGTCCC
AATTCTTGTTGAATTAGACGGTGATGTTAATGGGCACAAATTTTCTGTCAGTGGAGAGGGAGAAGGTGAT
GCAACATACGGAAAACTTACCCTTAAATTTATTTGCACTACTGGAAAACTACCAGTTCCGTGGCCAACAC
TTGTCACTACTCTCTCTTATGGTGTTCAATGCTTTTCGAGATACCCAGATCACATGAAACGGCATGACTT
TTTCAAGAGTGCCATGCCCGAGGGTTATGTACAGGAAAGAACTATATTTTTCAAAGATGACGGGAACTAC
AAGACACGTGCTGAAGTCAAGTTTGAAGGTGATACCCTTGTTAATAGAATCGAGTTAAAAGGTGTTGATT
TTAAAGAAGATGGAAACATTCTTGGACACAAATTGGAATACAACTATAACTCACACAATGTATACATCAT
GGCAGACAAACAAAAGAATGGAATCAAAGCTAACTTCAAAGTTAGACACAACATTGAAGATGGAAGCGTT
CAACTGGCAGACCATTATCAACAAAATACTCCAATTGGCGATGGCCCTGTCCTTTTACCAGACAACCATT
ACCTGTCCACACAATCTGCCCTTTCGAAAGATCCCAACGAAAAGAGAGACCACATGGTCCTTCTTGAGTT
TGTAACAGCTGCTGGGATTACACATGGCATGGATGAACTATACAAATAACCCCAAGGGCGACACCCCCTA
ATTAGCCCGGGCGAAAGGCCCAGTCTTTCGACTGAGCCTTTCGTTTTATTTGATGCCTGGCAGTTCCCTA
CTCTCGCATGGGGAGTCCCCACACTACCATCGGCGCTACGGCGTTTCACTTCTGAGTTCGGCATGGGGTC
AGGTGGGACCACCGCGCTACTGCCGCCAGGCAAACAAGGGGTGTTATGAGCCATATTCAGGTATAAATGG
GCTCGCGATAATGTTCAGAATTGGTTAATTGGTTGTAACACTGACCCCTATTTGTTTATTTTTCTAAATA
CATTCAAATATGTATCCGCTCATGAGACAATAACCCTGATAAATGCTTCAATAATATTGAAAAAGGAAGA
ATATGAGCCATATTCAACGGGAAACGTCGAGGCCGCGATTAAATTCCAACATGGATGCTGATTTATATGG
GTATAAATGGGCTCGCGATAATGTCGGGCAATCAGGTGCGACAATCTATCGCTTGTATGGGAAGCCCGAT
GCGCCAGAGTTGTTTCTGAAACATGGCAAAGGTAGCGTTGCCAATGATGTTACAGATGAGATGGTCAGAC
TAAACTGGCTGACGGAATTTATGCCACTTCCGACCATCAAGCATTTTATCCGTACTCCTGATGATGCATG
GTTACTCACCACTGCGATCCCCGGAAAAACAGCGTTCCAGGTATTAGAAGAATATCCTGATTCAGGTGAA
AATATTGTTGATGCGCTGGCAGTGTTCCTGCGCCGGTTGCACTCGATTCCTGTTTGTAATTGTCCTTTTA
ACAGCGATCGCGTATTTCGCCTCGCTCAGGCGCAATCACGAATGAATAACGGTTTGGTTGATGCGAGTGA
TTTTGATGACGAGCGTAATGGCTGGCCTGTTGAACAAGTCTGGAAAGAAATGCATAAACTTTTGCCATTC
TCACCGGATTCAGTCGTCACTCATGGTGATTTCTCACTTGATAACCTTATTTTTGACGAGGGGAAATTAA
TAGGTTGTATTGATGTTGGACGAGTCGGAATCGCAGACCGATACCAGGATCTTGCCATCCTATGGAACTG
CCTCGGTGAGTTTTCTCCTTCATTACAGAAACGGCTTTTTCAAAAATATGGTATTGATAATCCTGATATG
AATAAATTGCAATTTCATTTGATGCTCGATGAGTTTTTCTAAGCGGCGCGCCATCGAATGGCGCAAAACC
TTTCGCGGTATGGCATGATAGCGCCCGGAAGAGAGTCAATTCAGGGTGGTGAAT
